>Addgene plasmid #32550 | pCDFBB-eGFP | depositor full sequence | sequence record 37549 | pCDFBB-eGFP sequence 2939 bps
CTTGAGCGGTTCAGTAGAAAAGATCAAAGGATCTTCTTGAGATCCTTTTTTTCTGCGCGTAATCTTTTGC
CCTGTAAACGAAAAAACCACCTGGGGAGGTGGTTTGATCGAAGGTTAAGTCAGTTGGGGAACTGCTTAAC
CGTGGTAACTGGCTTTCGCAGAGCACAGCAACCAAATCTGTCCTTCCAGTGTAGCCGGACTTTGGCGCAC
ACTTCAAGAGCAACCGCGTGTTTAGCTAAACAAATCCTCTGCGAACTCCCAGTTACCAATGGCTGCTGCC
AGTGGCGTTTTACCGTGCTTTTCCGGGTTGGACTCAAGTGAACAGTTACCGGATAAGGCGCAGCAGTCGG
GCTGAACGGGGAGTTCTTGCTTACAGCCCAGCTTGGAGCGAACGACCTACACCGAGCCGAGATACCAGTG
TGTGAGCTATGAGAAAGCGCCACACTTCCCGTAAGGGAGAAAGGCGGAACAGGTATCCGGTAAACGGCAG
GGTCGGAACAGGAGAGCGCAAGAGGGAGCGACCCGCCGGAAACGGTGGGGATCTTTAAGTCCTGTCGGGT
TTCGCCCGTACTGTCAGATTCATGGTTGAGCCTCACGGCTCCCACAGATGCACCGGAAAAGCGTCTGTTT
ATGTGAACTCTGGCAGGAGGGCGGAGCCTATGGAAAAACGCCACCGGCGCGGCCCTGCTGTTTTGCCTCA
CATGTTAGTCCCCTGCTTATCCACGGAATCTGTGGGTAACTTTGTATGTGTCCGCAGCGCCCGCCGCAGT
CTCACGCCCGGAGCGTAGCGACCGAGTGAGCTAGCTATTTGTTTATTTTTCTAAATACATTCAAATATGT
ATCCGCTCATGAGACAATAACCCTGATAAATGCTTCAATAATATTGAAAAAGGAAGAGTATGAGGGAAGC
GGTGATCGCCGAAGTATCGACTCAACTATCAGAGGTAGTTGGCGTCATCGAGCGCCATCTCGAACCGACG
TTGCTGGCCGTACATTTGTACGGCTCCGCAGTGGATGGCGGCCTGAAGCCACACAGTGATATTGATTTGC
TGGTTACGGTGACCGTAAGGCTTGATGAAACAACGCGGCGAGCTTTGATCAACGACCTTTTGGAAACTTC
GGCTTCCCCTGGAGAGAGCGAGATTCTCCGCGCTGTAGAAGTCACCATTGTTGTGCACGACGACATCATT
CCGTGGCGTTATCCAGCTAAGCGCGAACTGCAATTTGGAGAATGGCAGCGCAATGACATTCTTGCAGGTA
TCTTCGAGCCAGCCACGATCGACATTGATCTGGCTATCTTGCTGACAAAAGCAAGAGAACATAGCGTTGC
CTTGGTAGGTCCAGCGGCGGAGGAACTCTTTGATCCGGTTCCTGAACAGGATCTATTTGAGGCGCTAAAT
GAAACCTTAACGCTATGGAACTCGCCGCCCGACTGGGCTGGCGATGAGCGAAATGTAGTGCTTACGTTGT
CCCGCATTTGGTACAGCGCAGTAACCGGCAAAATCGCGCCGAAGGATGTCGCTGCCGACTGGGCAATGGA
GCGCCTGCCGGCCCAGTATCAGCCCGTCATACTTGAAGCTAGACAGGCTTATCTTGGACAAGAAGAAGAT
CGCTTGGCCTCGCGCGCAGATCAGTTGGAAGAATTTGTCCACTACGTGAAAGGCGAGATCACCAAGGTAG
TCGGCAAATAATGTCTAACAATTCGTTCAAGCCGAGGGGCCGCAAGATCCGGCCACGATGACCCGGTCGT
CGGTTCAGGGCAGGGTCGTTAAATAGCCGCTTATGTCTATTGCTGGTTTACCGGTTTATTGACTACCGGA
AGCAGTGTGACCGTGTGCTTCTCAAATGCCTGAGGTTTCAGCAAAAAACCCCTCAAGACCCGTTTAGAGG
CCCCAAGGGGTTATGCTAGTTATTGCTCAGCGGTGGCAGCAGCCTAGGGAATTCATCCTGAACTTATCTA
GACCCGACTGGAAAGCGGGCAGTGAGCGCAACGCAATTAATGTGAGTTAGCTCACTCATTAGGCACCCCA
GGCTTTACACTTTATGCTTCCGGCTCGTATGTTGTGTGGAATTGTGAGCGTCTAGTAGAAGGAGGAGATC
TGGATCCATATGGTGAGCAAGGGCGAGGAGCTGTTCACCGGGGTGGTGCCCATCCTGGTCGAGCTGGACG
GCGACGTAAACGGCCACAAGTTCAGCGTGTCCGGCGAGGGCGAGGGCGATGCCACCTACGGCAAGCTGAC
CCTGAAGTTCATCTGCACCACCGGCAAGCTGCCCGTGCCCTGGCCCACCCTCGTGACCACCCTGACCTAC
GGCGTGCAGTGCTTCAGCCGCTACCCCGACCACATGAAGCAGCACGACTTCTTCAAGTCCGCCATGCCCG
AAGGCTACGTCCAGGAGCGCACCATCTTCTTCAAGGACGACGGCAACTACAAGACCCGCGCCGAGGTGAA
GTTCGAGGGCGACACCCTGGTGAACCGCATCGAGCTGAAGGGCATCGACTTCAAGGAGGACGGCAACATC
CTGGGGCACAAGCTGGAGTACAACTACAACAGCCACAACGTCTATATCATGGCCGACAAGCAGAAGAACG
GCATCAAGGTGAACTTCAAGATCCGCCACAACATCGAGGACGGCAGCGTGCAGCTCGCCGACCACTACCA
GCAGAACACCCCCATCGGCGACGGCCCCGTGCTGCTGCCCGACAACCACTACCTGAGCACCCAGTCCGCC
CTGAGCAAAGACCCCAACGAGAAGCGCGATCACATGGTCCTGCTGGAGTTCGTGACCGCCGCCGGGATCA
CTCTCGGCATGGACGAGCTGTACAAGTAAATGCATCCATGGCGGCCGCCTCGAGCATCACCATCACCATC
ACTGATTCTCCTTACGCATCTGTGCGGTATTTCACACCGCATGTACTAGTTAACTTCAGGACCTGCAGT
Features (pLannotate 1.2.2; 10 found; start..end, strand, type, name):
     22..760     +  rep_origin     CloDF13 ori: Plasmids containing the CloDF13 (CDF) origin of replication can be propagated in E. coli cells that contain additional plasmids with compatible origins.
    808..899     +  promoter       AmpR promoter: bla
    900..1691    +  CDS            SmR: aminoglycoside adenylyltransferase (Murphy, 1985); aadA; confers resistance to spectinomycin and streptomycin
   1862..1909    -  terminator     T7 terminator: transcription terminator for bacteriophage T7 RNA polymerase
   1917..1934    -  CDS            SET1 (fragment): solubility-enhancement tag derived from T7 phage gene 10B
   1998..2019    +  protein_bind   CAP binding site: CAP binding activates transcription in the presence of cAMP. E. coli catabolite activator protein
   2034..2064    +  promoter       lac promoter: promoter for the E. coli lac operon
   2110..2829    +  CDS            EGFP: the original enhanced GFP (Yang et al., 1996) mammalian codon-optimized
   2855..2872    +  CDS            7xHis (fragment): 6xHis affinity tag
   2876..2912    -  misc_feature   bom (fragment): basis of mobility region from pBR322
