[The description below was written by a language model from this plasmid's Addgene catalogue record and pLannotate feature annotations shown in this document.]
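Description:
pCDFBB-eGFP is a small (about 2.9 kb) bacterial expression plasmid from a set of mutually compatible BioBrick-style vectors designed for metabolic pathway engineering in E. coli. It is built on the pCDFBB backbone, which replicates from the CloDF13 (CDF) origin. This origin is compatible with other common replicon classes, so the plasmid can be maintained in the same cell alongside additional vectors carrying other origins. Selection is by streptomycin, conferred by an aadA aminoglycoside adenylyltransferase gene (which also gives spectinomycin resistance) that sits directly downstream of the bla (AmpR) promoter in the annotation. The record lists the plasmid as high copy.

The payload is the enhanced GFP coding sequence, inserted between NdeI and NsiI sites that both remain intact, so the reporter can be excised and replaced with another gene of interest. Expression is driven by a lac promoter described in the record as constitutive. The annotation shows a CAP binding site and the lac promoter upstream of EGFP, with no lac operator or lacI repressor gene detected. A backbone-encoded polyhistidine tag lies just downstream of the EGFP reading frame, giving a C-terminal His fusion suitable for affinity purification or detection. A T7 terminator is annotated on the opposite strand between the resistance gene and the promoter region. The short "SET1" and "bom" hits are fragmentary matches and are probably annotation artefacts rather than functional elements.

In this form, the construct most likely serves as the fluorescent reporter version of the pCDFBB vector, useful for gauging expression from this backbone and as a starting point for cloning pathway genes into multi-plasmid systems.
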