Addgene plasmid #32550: pCDFBB-eGFP
Depositing lab: Claudia Schmidt-dannert. Depositing organization: University of Minnesota. Publication: Optimized compatible set of BioBrick vectors for metabolic pathway engineering. Vick JE, Johnson ET, Choudhary S, Bloch SE, Lopez-Gallego F, Srivastava P, Tikh IB, Wawrzyn GT, Schmidt-Dannert C. Appl Microbiol Biotechnol. 2011 Dec;92(6):1275-86. Epub 2011 Oct 28. 10.1007/s00253-011-3633-4 PubMed 22033566.
Backbone
  Vector backbone: pCDFBB
  Backbone manufacturer: Schmidt-Dannert Lab
  Backbone size w/o insert (bp): 2220
  Vector type: Synthetic Biology
Growth in bacteria
  Bacterial resistance: Streptomycin, 50 μg/mL
  Growth temperature: 37°C
  Growth strain: DH5alpha
  Copy number: High Copy
Gene/Insert
  Gene/Insert name: egfp
  Insert size (bp): 719
  Entrez Gene: eGFP (a.k.a. pPRS3a_01)
  Promoter: Consitutive lac
  Tag / fusion protein: His (C terminal on backbone)
  Cloning method: Restriction Enzyme; 5′ cloning site NdeI (not destroyed); 3′ cloning site NsiI (not destroyed)
  Sequencing primers: 5′ pBBinF (CATCCTGAACTTATCTAGACC); 3′ pBBinR (GCAGGTCCTGAAGTTAACTAG)
Terms and licenses: Academic/Nonprofit Terms; Industry Terms: Not Available to Industry
How to cite: pCDFBB-eGFP was a gift from Claudia Schmidt-dannert (Addgene plasmid # 32550 ; http://n2t.net/addgene:32550 ; RRID:Addgene_32550)
