>Addgene plasmid #32550 | pCDFBB-eGFP | addgene partial sequence | sequence record 38591 | EGFP-N 5'-CGTCGCCGTCCAGCTCGACCAG-3'
CTCGCCCTTGCTCACCATATGGATCCAGATCTCCTCCTTCTACTAGACGCTCACAATTCCACACAACATA
CGAGCCGGAAGCATAAAGTGTAAAGCCTGGGGTGCCTAATGAGTGAGCTAACTCACATTAATTGCGTTGC
GCTCACTGCCCGCTTTCCAGTCGGGTCTAGATAAGTTCAGGATGAATTCCCTAGGCTGCTGCCACCGCTG
AGCAATAACTAGCATAACCCCTTGGGGCCTCTAAACGGGTCTTGAGGGGTTTTTTGCTGAAACCTCAGGC
ATTTGAGAAGCACACGGTCACACTGCTTCCGGTAGTCAATAAACCGGTAAACCAGCAATAGACATAAGCG
GCTATTTAACGACCCTGCCCTGAACCGACGACCGGGTCATCGTGGCCGGATCTTGCGGCCCCTCGGCTTG
AACGAATTGTTAGACATTATTTGCCGACTACCTTGGTGATCTCGCCTTTCACGTAGTGGACAAATTCTTC
CAACTGATCTGCGCGCGAGGCCAAGCGATCTTCTTCTTGTCCAAGATAAGCCTGTCTAGCTTCAAGTATG
ACGGGCTGATACTGGGCCGGCAGGCGCTCCATTGCCCAGTCGGCAGCGACATCCTTCGGCGCGATTTTGC
CGGTTACTGCGCTGTACCAAATGCGGGACAACGTAAGCACTACATTTCGCTCATCGCCAGCCCAGTCGGG
CGGCGAGTTCCATAGCGTTAAGGTTTCATTTAGCGCCTCAAATAGATCCTGTTCAGGAACCGGATCAAAG
AGTTCCTCCGCCGCTGGACCTACCAAGGCAACGCTATGTTCTCTTGCTTTTGTCAGCAAGATAGCCAGAT
CAATGTCGATCGTGGCTGGCTCGAAGATACCTGCAAGAATGTCATTGCGCTGCCATTCTC
