>Addgene plasmid #32550 | pCDFBB-eGFP | addgene partial sequence | sequence record 39098 | pBBinR (GCAGGTCCTGAAGTTAACTAG)
ATCAGTGATGGTGATGGTGATGCTCGAGGCGGCCGCCATGGATGCATTTACTTGTACAGCTCGTCCATGC
CGAGAGTGATCCCGGCGGCGGTCACGAACTCCAGCAGGACCATGTGATCGCGCTTCTCGTTGGGGTCTTT
GCTCAGGGCGGACTGGGTGCTCAGGTAGTGGTTGTCGGGCAGCAGCACGGGGCCGTCGCCGATGGGGGTG
TTCTGCTGGTAGTGGTCGGCGAGCTGCACGCTGCCGTCCTCGATGTTGTGGCGGATCTTGAAGTTCACCT
TGATGCCGTTCTTCTGCTTGTCGGCCATGATATAGACGTTGTGGCTGTTGAAGTTGTACTCCAGCTTGTG
CCCCAGGATGTTGCCGTCCTCCTTGAAGTCGATGCCCTTCAGCTCGATGCGGTTCACCAGGGTGTCGCCC
TCGAACTTCACCTCGGCGCGGGTCTTGTAGTTGCCGTCGTCCTTGAAGAAGATGGTGCGCTCCTGGACGT
AGCCTTCGGGCATGGCGGACTTGAAGAAGTCGTGCTGCTTCATGTGGTCGGGGTAGCGGCTGAAGCACTG
CACGCCGTAGGTCAGGGTGGTCACGAGGGTGGGCCAGGGCACGGGCAGCTTGCCGGTGGTGCAGATGAAC
TTCAGGGTCAGCTTGCCGTAGGTGGCATCGCCCTCGCCCTCGCCGGACACGCTGAACTTGTGGCCGTTTA
CGTCGCCGTCCAGCTCGACCAGGATGGGCACCACCCCGGTGAACAGCTCCTCGCCCTTGCTCACCATATG
GATCCAGATCTCCTCCTTCTACTA
